>Addgene plasmid #227218 | Y331H FL USP7 | addgene full sequence | sequence record 449540 | Addgene NGS Result
TTGAGATCCTTTTTTTCTGCGCGTAATCTGCTGCTTGCAAACAAAAAAACCACCGCTACCAGCGGTGGTT
TGTTTGCCGGATCAAGAGCTACCAACTCTTTTTCCGAAGGTAACTGGCTTCAGCAGAGCGCAGATACCAA
ATACTGTCCTTCTAGTGTAGCCGTAGTTAGGCCACCACTTCAAGAACTCTGTAGCACCGCCTACATACCT
CGCTCTGCTAATCCTGTTACCAGTGGCTGCTGCCAGTGGCGATAAGTCGTGTCTTACCGGGTTGGACTCA
AGACGATAGTTACCGGATAAGGCGCAGCGGTCGGGCTGAACGGGGGGTTCGTGCACACAGCCCAGCTTGG
AGCGAACGACCTACACCGAACTGAGATACCTACAGCGTGAGCTATGAGAAAGCGCCACGCTTCCCGAAGG
GAGAAAGGCGGACAGGTATCCGGTAAGCGGCAGGGTCGGAACAGGAGAGCGCACGAGGGAGCTTCCAGGG
GGAAACGCCTGGTATCTTTATAGTCCTGTCGGGTTTCGCCACCTCTGACTTGAGCGTCGATTTTTGTGAT
GCTCGTCAGGGGGGCGGAGCCTATGGAAAAACGCCAGCAACGCGGCCTTTTTACGGTTCCTGGCCTTTTG
CTGGCCTTTTGCTCACATGTTCTTTCCTGCGTTATCCCCTGATTCTGTGGATAACCGTATTACCGCCTTT
GAGTGAGCTGATACCGCTCGCCGCAGCCGAACGACCGAGCGCAGCGAGTCAGTGAGCGAGGAAGCGGAAG
AGCGCCTGATGCGGTATTTTCTCCTTACGCATCTGTGCGGTATTTCACACCGCAATGGTGCACTCTCAGT
ACAATCTGCTCTGATGCCGCATAGTTAAGCCAGTATACACTCCGCTATCGCTACGTGACTGGGTCATGGC
TGCGCCCCGACACCCGCCAACACCCGCTGACGCGCCCTGACGGGCTTGTCTGCTCCCGGCATCCGCTTAC
AGACAAGCTGTGACCGTCTCCGGGAGCTGCATGTGTCAGAGGTTTTCACCGTCATCACCGAAACGCGCGA
GGCAGCTGCGGTAAAGCTCATCAGCGTGGTCGTGAAGCGATTCACAGATGTCTGCCTGTTCATCCGCGTC
CAGCTCGTTGAGTTTCTCCAGAAGCGTTAATGTCTGGCTTCTGATAAAGCGGGCCATGTTAAGGGCGGTT
TTTTCCTGTTTGGTCACTGATGCCTCCGTGTAAGGGGGATTTCTGTTCATGGGGGTAATGATACCGATGA
AACGAGAGAGGATGCTCACGATACGGGTTACTGATGATGAACATGCCCGGTTACTGGAACGTTGTGAGGG
TAAACAACTGGCGGTATGGATGCGGCGGGACCAGAGAAAAATCACTCAGGGTCAATGCCAGCGCTTCGTT
AATACAGATGTAGGTGTTCCACAGGGTAGCCAGCAGCATCCTGCGATGCAGATCCGGAACATAATGGTGC
AGGGCGCTGACTTCCGCGTTTCCAGACTTTACGAAACACGGAAACCGAAGACCATTCATGTTGTTGCTCA
GGTCGCAGACGTTTTGCAGCAGCAGTCGCTTCACGTTCGCTCGCGTATCGGTGATTCATTCTGCTAACCA
GTAAGGCAACCCCGCCAGCCTAGCCGGGTCCTCAACGACAGGAGCACGATCATGCGCACCCGTGGGGCCG
CCATGCCGGCGATAATGGCCTGCTTCTCGCCGAAACGTTTGGTGGCGGGACCAGTGACGAAGGCTTGAGC
GAGGGCGTGCAAGATTCCGAATACCGCAAGCGACAGGCCGATCATCGTCGCGCTCCAGCGAAAGCGGTCC
TCGCCGAAAATGACCCAGAGCGCTGCCGGCACCTGTCCTACGAGTTGCATGATAAAGAAGACAGTCATAA
GTGCGGCGACGATAGTCATGCCCCGCGCCCACCGGAAGGAGCTGACTGGGTTGAAGGCTCTCAAGGGCAT
CGGTCGAGATCCCGGTGCCTAATGAGTGAGCTAACTTACATTAATTGCGTTGCGCTCACTGCCCGCTTTC
CAGTCGGGAAACCTGTCGTGCCAGCTGCATTAATGAATCGGCCAACGCGCGGGGAGAGGCGGTTTGCGTA
TTGGGCGCCAGGGTGGTTTTTCTTTTCACCAGTGAGACGGGCAACAGCTGATTGCCCTTCACCGCCTGGC
CCTGAGAGAGTTGCAGCAAGCGGTCCACGCTGGTTTGCCCCAGCAGGCGAAAATCCTGTTTGATGGTGGT
TAACGGCGGGATATAACATGAGCTGTCTTCGGTATCGTCGTATCCCACTACCGAGATATCCGCACCAACG
CGCAGCCCGGACTCGGTAATGGCGCGCATTGCGCCCAGCGCCATCTGATCGTTGGCAACCAGCATCGCAG
TGGGAACGATGCCCTCATTCAGCATTTGCATGGTTTGTTGAAAACCGGACATGGCACTCCAGTCGCCTTC
CCGTTCCGCTATCGGCTGAATTTGATTGCGAGTGAGATATTTATGCCAGCCAGCCAGACGCAGACGCGCC
GAGACAGAACTTAATGGGCCCGCTAACAGCGCGATTTGCTGGTGACCCAATGCGACCAGATGCTCCACGC
CCAGTCGCGTACCGTCTTCATGGGAGAAAATAATACTGTTGATGGGTGTCTGGTCAGAGACATCAAGAAA
TAACGCCGGAACATTAGTGCAGGCAGCTTCCACAGCAATGGCATCCTGGTCATCCAGCGGATAGTTAATG
ATCAGCCCACTGACGCGTTGCGCGAGAAGATTGTGCACCGCCGCTTTACAGGCTTCGACGCCGCTTCGTT
CTACCATCGACACCACCACGCTGGCACCCAGTTGATCGGCGCGAGATTTAATCGCCGCGACAATTTGCGA
CGGCGCGTGCAGGGCCAGACTGGAGGTGGCAACGCCAATCAGCAACGACTGTTTGCCCGCCAGTTGTTGT
GCCACGCGGTTGGGAATGTAATTCAGCTCCGCCATCGCCGCTTCCACTTTTTCCCGCGTTTTCGCAGAAA
CGTGGCTGGCCTGGTTCACCACGCGGGAAACGGTCTGATAAGAGACACCGGCATACTCTGCGACATCGTA
TAACGTTACTGGTTTCACATTCACCACCCTGAATTGACTCTCTTCCGGGCGCTATCATGCCATACCGCGA
AAGGTTTTGCGCCATTCGATGGTGTCCGGGATCTCGACGCTCTCCCTTATGCGACTCCTGCATTAGGAAG
CAGCCCAGTAGTAGGTTGAGGCCGTTGAGCACCGCCGCCGCAAGGAATGGTGCATGCAAGGAGATGGCGC
CCAACAGTCCCCCGGCCACGGGGCCTGCCACCATACCCACGCCGAAACAAGCGCTCATGAGCCCGAAGTG
GCGAGCCCGATCTTCCCCATCGGTGATGTCGGCGATATAGGCGCCAGCAACCGCACCTGTGGCGCCGGTG
ATGCCGGCCACGATGCGTCCGGCGTAGAGGATCGAGATCTCGATCCCGCGAAATTAATACGACTCACTAT
AGGGGAATTGTGAGCGGATAACAATTCCCCTCTAGAAATAATTTTGTTTAACTTTAAGAAGGAGATATAC
CATGGGCAGCAGCCATCATCATCATCATCACAGCAGCGGCCTGGTTCCGCGTGGTAGTATGAACCACCAG
CAGCAGCAGCAGCAGCAGAAAGCGGGCGAGCAGCAGTTGAGCGAGCCCGAGGACATGGAGATGGAAGCGG
GAGATACAGATGACCCACCAAGAATTACTCAGAACCCTGTGATCAATGGGAATGTGGCCCTGAGTGATGG
ACACAACACCGCGGAGGAGGACATGGAGGATGACACCAGTTGGCGCTCCGAGGCAACCTTTCAGTTCACT
GTGGAGCGCTTCAGCAGACTGAGTGAGTCGGTCCTTAGCCCTCCGTGTTTTGTGCGAAATCTGCCATGGA
AGATTATGGTGATGCCACGCTTTTATCCAGACAGACCACACCAAAAAAGCGTAGGATTCTTTCTCCAGTG
CAATGCTGAATCTGATTCCACGTCATGGTCTTGCCATGCACAAGCAGTGCTGAAGATAATAAATTACAGA
GATGATGAAAAGTCGTTCAGTCGTCGTATTAGTCATTTGTTCTTCCATAAAGAAAATGATTGGGGATTTT
CCAATTTTATGGCCTGGAGTGAAGTGACCGATCCTGAGAAAGGATTTATAGATGATGACAAAGTTACCTT
TGAAGTCTTTGTACAGGCGGATGCTCCCCATGGAGTTGCGTGGGATTCAAAGAAGCACACAGGCTACGTC
GGCTTAAAGAATCAGGGAGCGACTTGTTACATGAACAGCCTGCTACAGACGTTATTTTTCACGAATCAGC
TACGAAAGGCTGTGTACATGATGCCAACCGAGGGGGATGATTCGTCTAAAAGCGTCCCTTTAGCATTACA
AAGAGTGTTCTATGAATTACAGCATAGTGATAAACCTGTAGGAACAAAAAAGTTAACAAAGTCATTTGGG
TGGGAAACTTTAGATAGCTTCATGCAACATGATGTTCAGGAGCTTTGTCGAGTGTTGCTCGATAATGTGG
AAAATAAGATGAAAGGCACCTGTGTAGAGGGCACCATACCCAAATTATTCCGCGGCAAAATGGTGTCCCA
TATCCAGTGTAAAGAAGTAGACTATCGGTCTGATAGAAGAGAAGATTATTATGATATCCAGCTAAGTATC
AAAGGAAAGAAAAATATATTTGAATCATTTGTGGATTATGTGGCAGTAGAACAGCTCGATGGGGACAATA
AATACGACGCTGGGGAACATGGCTTACAGGAAGCAGAGAAAGGTGTGAAATTCCTAACATTGCCACCAGT
GTTACATCTACAACTGATGAGATTTATGTATGACCCTCAGACGGACCAAAATATCAAGATCAATGATAGG
TTTGAATTCCCAGAGCAGTTACCACTTGATGAATTTTTGCAAAAAACAGATCCTAAGGACCCTGCAAATT
ATATTCTTCATGCAGTCCTGGTTCATAGTGGAGATAATCATGGTGGACATTATGTGGTTTATCTAAACCC
CAAAGGGGATGGCAAATGGTGTAAATTTGATGACGACGTGGTGTCAAGGTGTACTAAAGAGGAAGCAATT
GAGCACAATTATGGGGGTCACGATGACGACCTGTCTGTTCGACACTGCACTAATGCTTACATGTTAGTCT
ACATCAGGGAATCAAAACTGAGTGAAGTTTTACAGGCGGTCACCGACCATGATATTCCTCAGCAGTTGGT
GGAGCGATTACAAGAAGAGAAAAGGATCGAGGCTCAGAAGCGGAAGGAGCGGCAGGAAGCCCATCTCTAT
ATGCAAGTGCAGATAGTCGCAGAGGACCAGTTTTGTGGCCACCAAGGGAATGACATGTACGATGAAGAAA
AAGTGAAATACACTGTGTTCAAAGTATTGAAGAACTCCTCGCTTGCTGAGTTTGTTCAGAGCCTCTCTCA
GACCATGGGATTTCCACAAGATCAAATTCGATTGTGGCCCATGCAAGCAAGGAGTAATGGAACAAAACGA
CCAGCAATGTTAGATAATGAAGCCGACGGCAATAAAACAATGATTGAGCTCAGTGATAATGAAAACCCTT
GGACAATATTCCTGGAAACAGTTGATCCCGAGCTGGCTGCTAGTGGAGCGACCTTACCCAAGTTTGATAA
AGATCATGATGTAATGTTATTTTTGAAGATGTATGATCCCAAAACGCGGAGCTTGAATTACTGTGGGCAT
ATCTACACACCAATATCCTGTAAAATACGTGACTTGCTCCCAGTTATGTGTGACAGAGCAGGATTTATTC
AAGATACTAGCCTTATCCTCTATGAGGAAGTTAAACCGAATTTAACAGAGAGAATTCAGGACTATGACGT
GTCTCTTGATAAAGCCCTTGATGAACTAATGGATGGTGACATCATAGTATTTCAGAAGGATGACCCTGAA
AATGATAACAGTGAATTACCCACCGCAAAGGAGTATTTCCGAGATCTCTACCACCGCGTTGATGTCATTT
TCTGTGATAAAACAATCCCTAATGATCCTGGATTTGTGGTTACGTTATCAAATAGAATGAATTATTTTCA
GGTTGCAAAGACAGTTGCACAGAGGCTCAACACAGATCCAATGTTGCTGCAGTTTTTCAAGTCTCAAGGT
TATAGGGATGGCCCAGGTAATCCTCTTAGACATAATTATGAAGGTACTTTAAGAGATCTTCTACAGTTCT
TCAAGCCTAGACAACCTAAGAAACTTTACTATCAGCAGCTTAAGATGAAAATCACAGACTTTGAGAACAG
GCGAAGTTTTAAATGTATATGGTTAAACAGCCAATTTAGGGAAGAGGAAATAACACTATATCCAGACAAG
CATGGGTGTGTCCGGGACCTGTTAGAAGAATGTAAAAAGGCCGTGGAGCTTGGGGAGAAAGCATCAGGGA
AACTTAGGCTGCTAGAAATTGTAAGCTACAAAATCATTGGTGTTCATCAAGAAGATGAACTATTAGAATG
TTTATCTCCTGCAACGAGCCGGACGTTTCGAATAGAGGAAATCCCTTTGGACCAGGTGGACATAGACAAA
GAGAATGAGATGCTTGTCACAGTGGCGCATTTCCACAAAGAGGTCTTCGGAACGTTCGGAATCCCGTTTT
TGCTGAGGATACACCAGGGCGAGCATTTTCGAGAAGTGATGAAGCGAATCCAGAGCCTGCTGGACATCCA
GGAGAAGGAGTTTGAGAAGTTTAAATTTGCAATTGTAATGATGGGCCGACACCAGTACATAAATGAAGAC
GAGTATGAAGTAAATTTGAAAGACTTTGAGCCACAGCCCGGTAATATGTCTCATCCTCGGCCTTGGCTAG
GGCTCGACCACTTCAACAAAGCCCCAAAGAGGAGTCGCTACACTTACCTTGAAAAGGCCATTAAAATCCA
TAACTGATGATGACGAAGCTTGCGGCCGCACTCGAGCACCACCACCACCACCACTGAGATCCGGCTGCTA
ACAAAGCCCGAAAGGAAGCTGAGTTGGCTGCTGCCACCGCTGAGCAATAACTAGCATAACCCCTTGGGGC
CTCTAAACGGGTCTTGAGGGGTTTTTTGCTGAAAGGAGGAACTATATCCGGATTGGCGAATGGG
[124 nt withheld, positions 7135-7258]
C
[91 nt withheld, positions 7260-7350]
A
[49 nt withheld, positions 7352-7400]
CCTTTGACGTTGGAGTCCACGTTCTTT
[37 nt withheld, positions 7428-7464]
ACCCTATCTCGGTCTATTCTTTTGATTTATAAGGGATTTTGCCGATTTCGGCCTATTGGTTAAAAAATGA
GCTGATTTAACAAAAATTTAACGCGAATTTTAACAAAATATTAACGCTTACAATTTAGGTGGCACTTTTC
GGGGAAATGTGCGCGGAACCCCTATTTGTTTATTTTTCTAAATACATTCAAATATGTATCCGCTCATGAA
TTAATTCTTAGAAAAACTCATCGAGCATCAAATGAAACTGCAATTTATTCATATCAGGATTATCAATACC
ATATTTTTGAAAAAGCCGTTTCTGTAATGAAGGAGAAAACTCACCGAGGCAGTTCCATAGGATGGCAAGA
TCCTGGTATCGGTCTGCGATTCCGACTCGTCCAACATCAATACAACCTATTAATTTCCCCTCGTCAAAAA
TAAGGTTATCAAGTGAGAAATCACCATGAGTGACGACTGAATCCGGTGAGAATGGCAAAAGTTTATGCAT
TTCTTTCCAGACTTGTTCAACAGGCCAGCCATTACGCTCGTCATCAAAATCACTCGCATCAACCAAACCG
TTATTCATTCGTGATTGCGCCTGAGCGAGACGAAATACGCGATCGCTGTTAAAAGGACAATTACAAACAG
GAATCGAATGCAACCGGCGCAGGAACACTGCCAGCGCATCAACAATATTTTCACCTGAATCAGGATATTC
TTCTAATACCTGGAATGCTGTTTTCCCGGGGATCGCAGTGGTGAGTAACCATGCATCATCAGGAGTACGG
ATAAAATGCTTGATGGTCGGAAGAGGCATAAATTCCGTCAGCCAGTTTAGTCTGACCATCTCATCTGTAA
CATCATTGGCAACGCTACCTTTGCCATGTTTCAGAAACAACTCTGGCGCATCGGGCTTCCCATACAATCG
ATAGATTGTCGCACCTGATTGCCCGACATTATCGCGAGCCCATTTATACCCATATAAATCAGCATCCATG
TTGGAATTTAATCGCGGCCTAGAGCAAGACGTTTCCCGTTGAATATGGCTCATAACACCCCTTGTATTAC
TGTTTATGTAAGCAGACAGTTTTATTGTTCATGACCAAAATCCCTTAACGTGAGTTTTCGTTCCACTGAG
CGTCAGACCCCGTAGAAAAGATCAAAGGATCTTC
Features (pLannotate 1.2.2; 20 found; start..end, strand, type, name):
      1..589     +  rep_origin     ori: high-copy-number ColE1/pMB1/pBR322/pUC origin of replication
    775..914     -  misc_feature   bom: basis of mobility region from pBR322
   1016..1207    -  CDS            rop: Rop protein, which maintains plasmids at low copy number; rop
   1224..1604    +  CDS            YPB1_ECOLX: Protein predicted: Swiss-Prot protein existence level 4. From Escherichia coli.
   1676..1967    -  CDS            TcR (fragment): tetracycline efflux protein; tet; confers resistance to tetracycline
   1982..2003    -  protein_bind   CAP binding site: CAP binding activates transcription in the presence of cAMP. E. coli catabolite activator protein
   2016..3098    -  CDS            lacI: lac repressor; lacI; The lac repressor binds to the lac operator to inhibit transcription in E. coli. This inhibition can be relieved by adding lactose or isopropyl-β-D-thiogalactopyranoside (IPTG).
   3099..3176    -  promoter       lacI promoter: lacI
   3184..3463    -  CDS            TcR (fragment): tetracycline efflux protein; tet; confers resistance to tetracycline
   3485..3503    +  promoter       T7 promoter: promoter for bacteriophage T7 RNA polymerase
   3504..3528    +  protein_bind   lac operator: The lac repressor binds to the lac operator to inhibit transcription in E. coli. This inhibition can be relieved by adding lactose or isopropyl-β-D-thiogalactopyranoside (IPTG). lac repressor encoded by lacI
   3543..3565    +  RBS            RBS: efficient ribosome binding site from bacteriophage T7 gene 10 (Olins and Rangwala, 1989)
   3584..3600    +  CDS            capTEV™ (fragment): composite tag for in vivo biotinylation, TEV protease cleavage, and 6xHis tagging
   3629..6934    +  CDS            USP7: UBP7_HUMAN - Also known as HAUSP. Experimental evidence at protein level: Swiss-Prot protein existence level 1. (Microbial infection) Contributes to the overall stabilization and trans-activation capability of the herpesvirus 1 trans-acting transcriptional protein ICP0/VMW110 during HSV-1 infection. From Homo sapiens (Human).
   6967..6984    +  CDS            9xHis (fragment): 9xHis affinity tag
   6994..7043    +  CDS            SET1 (fragment): solubility-enhancement tag derived from T7 phage gene 10B
   7051..7098    +  terminator     T7 terminator: transcription terminator for bacteriophage T7 RNA polymerase
   7135..7563    +  rep_origin     f1 ori (sequence partly withheld): f1 bacteriophage origin of replication; arrow indicates direction of (+) strand synthesis
   7616..7673    +  promoter       AmpR promoter (fragment): bla
   7682..8497    -  CDS            KanR: aminoglycoside phosphotransferase; aph(3')-Ia; confers resistance to kanamycin in bacteria or G418 (Geneticin®) in eukaryotes
