[The description below was written by a language model from this plasmid's Addgene catalogue record and pLannotate feature annotations shown in this document.]
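Description:
Y331H FL USP7 is a bacterial expression plasmid built on the pET28a-LIC backbone, a ligation-independent-cloning derivative of pET28a, and carries full-length human USP7 (also called HAUSP), a ubiquitin carboxyl-terminal hydrolase. The roughly 3.3 kb synthetic open reading frame bears the Y331H substitution, which the depositor describes as a Hao-Fountain syndrome patient mutation. The sequenced plasmid is about 8.6 kb. It replicates from a ColE1/pBR322-type origin accompanied by the bom region and the rop gene, which holds copy number down, consistent with the low-copy designation in the record. Selection is by kanamycin through an aminoglycoside phosphotransferase gene. An f1 origin is also present, and the short tetracycline-resistance fragments are leftover backbone sequence rather than a functional marker.

Expression follows the standard pET arrangement. A T7 promoter is immediately followed by a lac operator and the T7 gene 10 ribosome binding site, and the plasmid-borne lacI gene supplies repressor, so transcription is held off until IPTG is added in a host that provides T7 RNA polymerase. A T7 terminator closes the unit. The protein is made with an N-terminal 6His tag that is described as cleavable. The record does not name the protease, and the annotation software picks up only a short tag-like fragment upstream of the USP7 coding sequence. A His-tag fragment and a T7 gene 10-derived fragment are annotated downstream of the insert, but they appear to be vector remnants, and the record lists no C-terminal tag. The construct is suited to producing and purifying the recombinant mutant enzyme from E. coli, for example to compare the activity and stability of pathogenic USP7 variants.
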