Addgene plasmid #227218: Y331H FL USP7
Purpose: Expresses human USP7 with a N-terminal cleavable 6His tag in E. coli
Depositing lab: Irina Bezsonova. Depositing organization: University of Connecticut Health Center. Publication: Functional spectrum of USP7 pathogenic variants in Hao-Fountain syndrome: Insights into the enzyme's activity, stability, and allosteric modulation. Korchak EJ, Sharafi M, Jaen Maisonet I, Salazar-Chaparro A, Semenova IV, Khan H, O'Neil AL, Caro P, Schaaf CP, Buhrlage SJ, Bezsonova I. Proc Natl Acad Sci U S A. 2025 Sep 30;122(39):e2510252122. doi: 10.1073/pnas.2510252122. Epub 2025 Sep 22. PubMed 40982686.
Backbone
  Vector backbone: pET28a-LIC Vector (GenBank accession EF442785)
  Backbone manufacturer: Structural Genomics Consortium, Toronto
  Backbone size w/o insert (bp): 5306
  Vector type: Bacterial Expression
Growth in bacteria
  Bacterial resistance: Kanamycin, 50 μg/mL
  Growth temperature: 37°C
  Growth strain: DH5alpha
  Copy number: Low Copy
Gene/Insert
  Gene/Insert name: USP7 (Ubiquitin carboxyl-terminal hydrolase 7) (alt name: HAUSP)
  Species: H. sapiens (human)
  Insert size (bp): 3306
  Mutation: Y331H
  Entrez Gene: USP7 (a.k.a. C16DELp13.2, DEL16P13.2, HAFOUS, HAUSP, TEF1)
  Promoter: T7-promoter
  Tag / fusion protein: 6His (N terminal on insert)
  Cloning method: Gene Synthesis
  Sequencing primers: 5′ T7; 3′ T7-term
Terms and licenses: Academic/Nonprofit Terms; Industry Terms: Not Available to Industry
Depositor comments: USP7 full length Hao-Fountain patient mutation Y331H
How to cite: Y331H FL USP7 was a gift from Irina Bezsonova (Addgene plasmid # 227218 ; http://n2t.net/addgene:227218 ; RRID:Addgene_227218)
